>Addgene plasmid #31994 | CaM-RhoA(DP)-Venus | depositor partial sequence | sequence record 36136 | 5' portion of insert
AATTAATACGACTCACTATAGGGGAATTGTGAGCGGATAACAATTCCCCGGAGTTAATCCGGGACCTTTA
ATTCAACCCAACACAATATATTATAGTTAAATAAGAATTATTATCAAATCATTTGTATATTAATTAAAAT
ACTATACTGTAAATTACATTTTATTTACAATCAAAGGAGATATACCATGGGCCTGACTAGTGAGCAGATT
GCAGAGTTCAAAGAAGCCTTCTCATTATTCGACAAGGATGGGGACGGCACCATCACCACAAAGGAACTTG
GCACCGTTATGAGGTCGCTTGGACAAAACCCAACGGAAGCAGAATTGCAGGATATGATCAATGAAGTCGA
TGCTGATGGCAATGGAACGATTTACTTTCCTGAATTTCTTACTATGATGGCTAGAAAAATGAAGGACACA
GACAGCGAAGAGGAAATCCGAGAAGCATTCCGTGTTTTTGACAAGGATGGGAACGGCTACATCAGCGCTG
CTGAATTACGTCACGTCATGACAAACCTCGGGGAGAAGTTAACAGATGAAGAAGTTGATGAAATGATAAG
GGAAGCAGATATCGATGGTGATGGCCAAGTAAACTATGAAGAGTTTGTACAAATGATGACAGCAAAGGCT
AGTGCTGCCATCCGGAAGAAACTGGTGATTGTTGGTGATGGAGCCTGTGGAAAGACATGCTTGCTCATAG
TCTTCAGCAAGGACCAGTTCCCAGAGGTGTATGTGCCCACAGTGTTTGAGAACTATGTGGCAGATATCGA
GGTGGATGGAAAGCAGGTAGAGTTGGCTTTGTGGGACACAGCTGGGCTGGAAGATTATGATCGCCTGAGG
CCCCTCTCCTACCCAGATACCGATGTTATACTGATGTGTTTTTCCATCGACAGCCCTGATAGTTTAGAAA
A
