>Addgene plasmid #31994 | CaM-RhoA(DP)-Venus | addgene partial sequence | sequence record 41408 | T7 5'-TAATACGACTCACTATAGGG-3'
TCCGGGACCTTTAATTCAACCCAACACAATATATTATAGTTAAATAAGAATTATTATCAAATCATTTGTA
TATTAATTAAAATACTATACTGTAAATTACATTTTATTTACAATCAAAGGAGATATACCATGGGCCTGAC
TAGTGAGCAGATTGCAGAGTTCAAAGAAGCCTTCTCATTATTCGACAAGGATGGGGACGGCACCATCACC
ACAAAGGAACTTGGCACCGTTATGAGGTCGCTTGGACAAAACCCAACGGAAGCAGAATTGCAGGATATGA
TCAATGAAGTCGATGCTGATGGCAATGGAACGATTTACTTTCCTGAATTTCTTACTATGATGGCTAGAAA
AATGAAGGACACAGACAGCGAAGAGGAAATCCGAGAAGCATTCCGTGTTTTTGACAAGGATGGGAACGGC
TACATCAGCGCTGCTGAATTACGTCACGTCATGACAAACCTCGGGGAGAAGTTAACAGATGAAGAAGTTG
ATGAAATGATAAGGGAAGCAGATATCGATGGTGATGGCCAAGTAAACTATGAAGAGTTTGTACAAATGAT
GACAGCAAAGGCTAGTGCTGCCATCCGGAAGAAACTGGTGATTGTTGGTGATGGAGCCTGTGGAAAGACA
TGCTTGCTCATAGTCTTCAGCAAGGACCAGTTCCCAGAGGTGTATGTGCCCACAGTGTTTGAGAACTATG
TGGCAGATATCGAGGTGGATGGAAAGCAGGTAGAGTTGGCTTTGTGGGACACAGCTGGGCTGGAAGATTA
TGATCGCCTGAGGCCCCTCTCCTACCCAGATACCGATGTTATACTGATGTGTTTTTCCATCGACAGCCCT
GATAG
