>Addgene plasmid #31994 | CaM-RhoA(DP)-Venus | addgene partial sequence | sequence record 42802 | EXFP-R 5'-GTCTTGTAGTTGCCGTCGTC-3'
GTAGCCTTCGGGCATGGCGGACTTGAAGAAGTCGTGCTGCTTCATGTGGTCGGGGTAGCGGGCGAAGCAC
TGCAGGCCGTAGCCCAGGGTGGTCACGAGGGTGGGCCAGGGCACGGGCAGCTTGCCGGTGGTGCAGATCA
GCTTCAGGGTCAGCTTGCCGTAGGTGGCATCGCCCTCGCCCTCGCCGGACACGCTGAACTTGTGGCCGTT
TACGTCGCCGTCCAGCTCGACCAGGATGGGCACCACCCCGGTGAACAGCTCCTCGCCCTTGCTCACCAGT
TTAAACAGGCTAGCCCCGGGAGATCTAGCTTGCAGAGCAGCTCTCGTAGCCATTTCAAAAACCTCTCTCA
CTCCATCTTTGGTCTTTGCTGAACACTCCATGTACCCAAAAGCGCCAATCCTGTTTGCCATATCTCTGCC
TTCTTCAGGTTTCACCGGCTCCTGCTTCATCTTGGCAAGCTCCCGCCTTGTGTGCTCATCATTCCGAAGA
TCCTTCTTATTCCCAACCAGGATGATGGGCACGTTGGGACAGAAATGCTTGACTTCTGGGGTCCACTTTT
CTGGGATGTTTTCTAAACTATCAGGGCTGTCGATGGAAAAACACATCAGTATAACATCGGTATCTGGGTA
GGAGAGGGGCCTCAGGCGATCATAATCTTCCAGCCCAGCTGTGTCCCACAAAGCCAACTCTACCTGCTTT
CCATCCACCTCGATATCTGCCACATAGTTCTCAAACACTGTGGGCACATACACCTCTGGGAA
