[The description below was written by a language model from this plasmid's Addgene catalogue record.]
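Description:
CaM-RhoA(DP)-Venus is an expression plasmid built on the pTriEx-3 backbone (about 5 kb without insert), catalogued for both mammalian and bacterial expression. It is propagated in E. coli under ampicillin selection; the copy number is recorded as unknown. The record does not list the promoters, origin of replication or other backbone features individually, so the regulatory elements driving the insert are not stated here beyond what the pTriEx multi-host design implies.

The payload is an approximately 1.7 kb human-derived fusion cloned between NcoI and XhoI sites, both of which are preserved. It joins calmodulin (CaM), the Ca2+-binding sensor protein, to the small GTPase RhoA, with a yellow fluorescent protein tag at the C terminus of the insert (Venus, according to the construct name). RhoA carries the Q63L substitution, a well-known change that impairs GTP hydrolysis and locks the GTPase in a constitutively active state, which appears to correspond to the "DP" designation in the name. The calmodulin portion carries E7S and D65Y substitutions, whose purpose is not explained in the record.

Based on the associated publication title, the construct comes from a structure-based effort to engineer a Ca2+-sensitive RhoA protein capable of controlling cell morphology. Coupling calmodulin to an active RhoA is intended to place RhoA signalling under the influence of intracellular calcium, while the fluorescent tag lets expressing cells and the fusion's localization be followed by microscopy. It is typically suited to studies of calcium-regulated cytoskeletal and cell-shape changes in transfected mammalian cells.
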