Addgene plasmid #31994: CaM-RhoA(DP)-Venus
Depositing lab: Kevin Truong. Depositing organization: University of Toronto. Publication: Structure based design of a Ca2+-sensitive RhoA protein that controls cell morphology. Mills E, Pham E, Truong K. Cell Calcium. 2010 Oct;48(4):195-201. 10.1016/j.ceca.2010.08.009 PubMed 20888042.
Backbone
  Vector backbone: pTriEx-3
  Backbone size w/o insert (bp): 5000
  Vector type: Mammalian Expression, Bacterial Expression
Growth in bacteria
  Bacterial resistance: Ampicillin, 100 μg/mL
  Growth temperature: 37°C
  Growth strain: DH5alpha
  Copy number: Unknown
Gene/Insert
  Gene/Insert name: CaM-RhoA(DP) (alt name: Calmodulin-RhoA(Q63L))
  Species: H. sapiens (human)
  Insert size (bp): 1700
  Mutation: Q63L mutation in RhoA, E7S and D65Y in CaM
  Entrez Gene: RHOA (a.k.a. ARH12, ARHA, EDFAOB, RHO12, RHOH12)
  Tag / fusion protein: YFP (C terminal on insert)
  Cloning method: Restriction Enzyme; 5′ cloning site NcoI (not destroyed); 3′ cloning site XhoI (not destroyed)
  Sequencing primers: 5′ tx53
Terms and licenses: Academic/Nonprofit Terms; Industry Terms: Not Available to Industry
How to cite: CaM-RhoA(DP)-Venus was a gift from Kevin Truong (Addgene plasmid # 31994 ; http://n2t.net/addgene:31994 ; RRID:Addgene_31994)
